Addgene plasmid #98968: pCEP4-myc-GRM3-VC
Purpose: myc-tagged human mGluR3 fused to C-terminus of split Venus
Depositing lab: Erik Procko. Depositing organization: University of Illinois at Urbana-Champaign. Publication: Mapping Interaction Sites on Human Chemokine Receptors by Deep Mutational Scanning. Heredia JD, Park J, Brubaker RJ, Szymanski SK, Gill KS, Procko E. J Immunol. 2018 Apr 20. pii: jimmunol.1800343. doi: 10.4049/jimmunol.1800343. PubMed 29678950.
Backbone
  Vector backbone: pCEP4
  Backbone manufacturer: Invitrogen
  Vector type: Mammalian Expression
  Selectable markers: Hygromycin
Growth in bacteria
  Bacterial resistance: Ampicillin, 100 μg/mL
  Growth temperature: 37°C
  Growth strain: DH5alpha
  Copy number: High Copy
Gene/Insert
  Gene/Insert name: GRM3 (alt name: mGluR3)
  Species: H. sapiens (human)
  Insert size (bp): 2928
  Mutation: Full-length, wildtype
  GenBank ID: NM_000840.2
  Entrez Gene: GRM3 (a.k.a. GLUR3, GPRC1C, MGLUR3, mGlu3)
  Promoter: CMV
  Tag / fusion protein: Signal/leader sequence from HLA class I A-2 alpha chain (N terminal on insert); c-myc epitope tag (N terminal on insert); VC: Venus (I152L) C-terminal residues 155-238 (C terminal on insert)
  Cloning method: Restriction Enzyme; 5′ cloning site NheI (not destroyed); 3′ cloning site XhoI (not destroyed)
  Sequencing primers: 5′ CMV_fwd; 3′ EBV_rev
Terms and licenses: Academic/Nonprofit Terms; Industry Terms: Not Available to Industry
How to cite: pCEP4-myc-GRM3-VC was a gift from Erik Procko (Addgene plasmid # 98968 ; http://n2t.net/addgene:98968 ; RRID:Addgene_98968)
