[The description below was written by a language model from this plasmid's Addgene catalogue record and pLannotate feature annotations shown in this document.]
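Description:
pCEP4-myc-GRM3-VC is a 13.1 kb mammalian expression plasmid built on the Invitrogen pCEP4 episomal backbone. In E. coli it is maintained at high copy through a ColE1/pUC-type origin and selected with ampicillin via the β-lactamase gene. In mammalian cells the Epstein-Barr virus oriP origin together with the EBNA1 coding sequence allows the plasmid to replicate and persist as an extrachromosomal episome. A hygromycin B phosphotransferase cassette, driven by a minimal HSV thymidine kinase promoter and ended by the TK polyadenylation signal, allows selection of cells that carry it. The automated annotation also lists several short fragments (herpesvirus glycoprotein pieces, tetracycline resistance, rop, SV40 large T). These appear to be backbone remnants rather than functional genes.

The payload is a single open reading frame under the CMV immediate early enhancer and promoter, terminated by an SV40 polyadenylation signal and cloned between NheI and XhoI sites. It begins with the signal/leader sequence from the HLA class I A-2 alpha chain, which directs the protein into the secretory pathway. A c-myc epitope follows, positioned at the N-terminus of the mature receptor, where a tag on a GPCR is expected to be extracellular and so usable for detecting surface expression. Next comes full-length wild-type human GRM3 (mGluR3), a glutamate-activated G protein-coupled receptor. It is fused at its C-terminus to VC, the C-terminal Venus fragment (residues 155-238). VC is non-fluorescent alone but reconstitutes fluorescence when brought close to a complementary N-terminal Venus fragment. The construct therefore suits bimolecular fluorescence complementation assays of receptor association. The associated publication concerns mapping interaction sites on chemokine receptors, but the record does not state this plasmid's specific role in that work.
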