Features (pLannotate 1.2.2; 24 found; start..end, strand, type, name):
    475..2264    -  rep_origin     oriP: Epstein-Barr virus oriP replication origin (Yates et al., 2000)
   2269..2487    -  CDS            gL (fragment): GL_EBVB9 - Experimental evidence at protein level: Swiss-Prot protein existence level 1. The heterodimer glycoprotein H-glycoprotein L is required for the fusion of viral and plasma membranes leading to virus entry into the host cell. Acts as a functional inhibitor of gH and maintains gH in an inhibited form. Upon binding to host integrins, gL dissociates from gH leading to activation of the viral fusion glycoproteins gB and gH. Fusion of EBV with B-lymphocytes requires the additional receptor- binding protein gp42, which forms a complex with gH/gL. The heterodimer gH/gL targets also host EPHA
   2570..4495    -  CDS            EBNA1: Epstein-Barr nuclear antigen 1, also known as EBNA-1 crucial for latent viral infection, and for episomal amplification of vectors containing the oriP origin (Okita et al., 2013)
   4533..4877    -  CDS            BRRF2_EBVB9 (fragment): Protein inferred from homology: Swiss-Prot protein existence level 3. From Epstein-Barr virus (strain B95-8) (HHV-4) (Human herpesvirus 4).
   4880..4903    -  promoter       tet promoter (fragment): E. coli promoter for tetracycline efflux protein gene
   5016..5120    +  promoter       AmpR promoter: bla
   5121..5981    +  CDS            AmpR: β-lactamase; bla; confers resistance to ampicillin, carbenicillin, and related antibiotics
   6152..6740    +  rep_origin     ori: high-copy-number ColE1/pMB1/pBR322/pUC origin of replication
   6786..6944    -  CDS            TcR (fragment): tetracycline efflux protein; tet; confers resistance to tetracycline
   7065..7265    -  CDS            MDV035 (fragment): UL24_GAHVM - Protein inferred from homology: Swiss-Prot protein existence level 3. May play a role in the dispersal of host nucleolin from the nucleolus throughout the nucleus leading to a decrease in ribosome biogenesis. From Gallid herpesvirus 2 (strain Chicken/Md5/ATCC VR-987) (GaHV-2) (Marek's disease herpesvirus type 1).
   7254..7316    +  promoter       Mini-TK promoter: minimal herpes simplex virus (HSV) thymidine kinase promoter
   7359..8396    +  CDS            HygR: hygromycin B phosphotransferase confers resistance to hygromycin
   8438..8486    +  polyA_signal   HSV TK poly(A) signal: herpes simplex virus thymidine kinase polyadenylation signal (Cole and Stacy, 1985)
   8686..8910    +  CDS            gH (fragment): GH_HHV11 - Experimental evidence at protein level: Swiss-Prot protein existence level 1. The heterodimer glycoprotein H-glycoprotein L is required for the fusion of viral and plasma membranes leading to virus entry into the host cell. Following initial binding to host receptor, membrane fusion is mediated by the fusion machinery composed of gB and the heterodimer gH/gL. May also be involved in the fusion between the virion envelope and the outer nuclear membrane during virion morphogenesis. From Human herpesvirus 1 (strain 17) (HHV-1) (Human herpes simplex virus 1).
   8941..8966    -  CDS            bla(M) (fragment): β-lactamase lacking the signal sequence; bla(M); allows cytosolic expression of β-lactamase
   9140..9519    +  enhancer       CMV enhancer: human cytomegalovirus immediate early enhancer
   9521..9720    +  promoter       CMV promoter: human cytomegalovirus (CMV) immediate early promoter
   9778..9855    +  CDS            HLA-A (fragment): HLAA_HUMAN - Also known as HLAA. Experimental evidence at protein level: Swiss-Prot protein existence level 1. Allele A*74:01: Presents immunodominant HIV-1 epitopes derived from gag-pol (GQMVHQAISPR, QIYPGIKVR) and rev (RQIHSISER), carrying an aliphatic residue at position 2 and Arg anchor residue at the C-terminus. May contribute to viral load control in chronic HIV-1 infection. From Homo sapiens (Human).
   9859..9885    +  CDS            Myc (fragment): Myc (human c-Myc proto-oncogene) epitope tag
   9895..12444   +  CDS            GRM3: GRM3_HUMAN - Also known as GPRC1C, MGLUR3. Experimental evidence at protein level: Swiss-Prot protein existence level 1. G-protein coupled receptor for glutamate. Ligand binding causes a conformation change that triggers signaling via guanine nucleotide-binding proteins (G proteins) and modulates the activity of down-stream effectors. Signaling inhibits adenylate cyclase activity. From Homo sapiens (Human).
  12445..12696   +  CDS            VC155: C-terminal fragment of mVenus for use in bimolecular fluorescence complementation (BiFC) (Kodama and Hu, 2010)
  12719..12853   -  polyA_signal   SV40 poly(A) signal: SV40 polyadenylation signal
  12876..12958   -  CDS            large T antigen (fragment): large T antigen from SV40 (simian virus 40)
  12961..13001   +  CDS            rop (fragment): Rop protein, which maintains plasmids at low copy number; rop
>Addgene plasmid #98968 | pCEP4-myc-GRM3-VC | depositor full sequence | sequence record 193388 | pCEP4-myc-GRM3-VC sequence 13128 bps
GCCCCGCCGCCGGACGAACTAAACCTGACTACGGCATCTCTGCCCCTTCTTCGCTGGTACGAGGAGCGCT
TTTGTTTTGTATTCGGGGCAGTGCATGTAATCCCTTCAGTTGGTTGGTACAACTTGCCAACTGGGCCCTG
TTCCACATGTGACACGGGGGGGGACCAAACACAAAGGGGTTCTCTGACTGTAGTTGACATCCTTATAAAT
GGATGTGCACATTTGCCAACACTGAGTGGCTTTCATCCTGGAGCAGACTTTGCATGCTGTGGACTGCAAC
ACAACATTGCCTTTATGTGTAACTCTTGGCTGAAGCTCTTACACCAATGCTGGGGGACATGTACCTCCCA
GGGGCCCAGGAAGACTACGGGAGGCTACACCAACGTCAATCAGAGGGGCCTGTGTAGCTACCGATAAGCG
GACCCTCAAGAGGGCATTAGCAATAGTGTTTATAAGGCCCCCTTGTTAACCCTAAACGGGTAGCATATGC
TTCCCGGGTAGTAGTATATACTATCCAGACTAACCCTAATTCAATAGCATATGTTACCCAACGGGAAGCA
TATGCTATCGAATTAGGGTTAGTAAAAGGGTCCTAAGGAACAGCGATATCTCCCACCCCATGAGCTGTCA
CGGTTTTATTTACATGGGGTCAGGATTCCACGAGGGTAGTGAACCATTTTAGTCACAAGGGCAGTGGCTG
AAGATCAAGGAGCGGGCAGTGAACTCTCCTGAATCTTCGCCTGCTTCTTCATTCTCCTTCGTTTAGCTAA
TAGAATAACTGCTGAGTTGTGAACAGTAAGGTGTATGTGAGGTGCTCGAAAACAAGGTTTCAGGTGACGC
CCCCAGAATAAAATTTGGACGGGGGGTTCAGTGGTGGCATTGTGCTATGACACCAATATAACCCTCACAA
ACCCCTTGGGCAATAAATACTAGTGTAGGAATGAAACATTCTGAATATCTTTAACAATAGAAATCCATGG
GGTGGGGACAAGCCGTAAAGACTGGATGTCCATCTCACACGAATTTATGGCTATGGGCAACACATAATCC
TAGTGCAATATGATACTGGGGTTATTAAGATGTGTCCCAGGCAGGGACCAAGACAGGTGAACCATGTTGT
TACACTCTATTTGTAACAAGGGGAAAGAGAGTGGACGCCGACAGCAGCGGACTCCACTGGTTGTCTCTAA
CACCCCCGAAAATTAAACGGGGCTCCACGCCAATGGGGCCCATAAACAAAGACAAGTGGCCACTCTTTTT
TTTGAAATTGTGGAGTGGGGGCACGCGTCAGCCCCCACACGCCGCCCTGCGGTTTTGGACTGTAAAATAA
GGGTGTAATAACTTGGCTGATTGTAACCCCGCTAACCACTGCGGTCAAACCACTTGCCCACAAAACCACT
AATGGCACCCCGGGGAATACCTGCATAAGTAGGTGGGCGGGCCAAGATAGGGGCGCGATTGCTGCGATCT
GGAGGACAAATTACACACACTTGCGCCTGAGCGCCAAGCACAGGGTTGTTGGTCCTCATATTCACGAGGT
CGCTGAGAGCACGGTGGGCTAATGTTGCCATGGGTAGCATATACTACCCAAATATCTGGATAGCATATGC
TATCCTAATCTATATCTGGGTAGCATAGGCTATCCTAATCTATATCTGGGTAGCATATGCTATCCTAATC
TATATCTGGGTAGTATATGCTATCCTAATTTATATCTGGGTAGCATAGGCTATCCTAATCTATATCTGGG
TAGCATATGCTATCCTAATCTATATCTGGGTAGTATATGCTATCCTAATCTGTATCCGGGTAGCATATGC
TATCCTAATAGAGATTAGGGTAGTATATGCTATCCTAATTTATATCTGGGTAGCATATACTACCCAAATA
TCTGGATAGCATATGCTATCCTAATCTATATCTGGGTAGCATATGCTATCCTAATCTATATCTGGGTAGC
ATAGGCTATCCTAATCTATATCTGGGTAGCATATGCTATCCTAATCTATATCTGGGTAGTATATGCTATC
CTAATTTATATCTGGGTAGCATAGGCTATCCTAATCTATATCTGGGTAGCATATGCTATCCTAATCTATA
TCTGGGTAGTATATGCTATCCTAATCTGTATCCGGGTAGCATATGCTATCCTCATGCATATACAGTCAGC
ATATGATACCCAGTAGTAGAGTGGGAGTGCTATCCTTTGCATATGCCGCCACCTCCCAAGGGGGCGTGAA
TTTTCGCTGCTTGTCCTTTTCCTGCATGCTGGTTGCTCCCATTCTTAGGTGAATTTAAGGAGGCCAGGCT
AAAGCCGTCGCATGTCTGATTGCTCACCAGGTAAATGTCGCTAATGTTTTCCAACGCGAGAAGGTGTTGA
GCGCGGAGCTGAGTGACGTGACAACATGGGTATGCCCAATTGCCCCATGTTGGGAGGACGAAAATGGTGA
CAAGACAGATGGCCAGAAATACACCAACAGCACGCATGATGTCTACTGGGGATTTATTCTTTAGTGCGGG
GGAATACACGGCTTTTAATACGATTGAGGGCGTCTCCTAACAAGTTACATCACTCCTGCCCTTCCTCACC
CTCATCTCCATCACCTCCTTCATCTCCGTCATCTCCGTCATCACCCTCCGCGGCAGCCCCTTCCACCATA
GGTGGAAACCAGGGAGGCAAATCTACTCCATCGTCAAAGCTGCACACAGTCACCCTGATATTGCAGGTAG
GAGCGGGCTTTGTCATAACAAGGTCCTTAATCGCATCCTTCAAAACCTCAGCAAATATATGAGTTTGTAA
AAAGACCATGAAATAACAGACAATGGACTCCCTTAGCGGGCCAGGTTGTGGGCCGGGTCCAGGGGCCATT
CCAAAGGGGAGACGACTCAATGGTGTAAGACGACATTGTGGAATAGCAAGGGCAGTTCCTCGCCTTAGGT
TGTAAAGGGAGGTCTTACTACCTCCATATACGAACACACCGGCGACCCAAGTTCCTTCGTCGGTAGTCCT
TTCTACGTGACTCCTAGCCAGGAGAGCTCTTAAACCTTCTGCAATGTTCTCAAATTTCGGGTTGGAACCT
CCTTGACCACGATGCTTTCCAAACCACCCTCCTTTTTTGCGCCTGCCTCCATCACCCTGACCCCGGGGTC
CAGTGCTTGGGCCTTCTCCTGGGTCATCTGCGGGGCCCTGCTCTATCGCTCCCGGGGGCACGTCAGGCTC
ACCATCTGGGCCACCTTCTTGGTGGTATTCAAAATAATCGGCTTCCCCTACAGGGTGGAAAAATGGCCTT
CTACCTGGAGGGGGCCTGCGCGGTGGAGACCCGGATGATGATGACTGACTACTGGGACTCCTGGGCCTCT
TTTCTCCACGTCCACGACCTCTCCCCCTGGCTCTTTCACGACTTCCCCCCCTGGCTCTTTCACGTCCTCT
ACCCCGGCGGCCTCCACTACCTCCTCGACCCCGGCCTCCACTACCTCCTCGACCCCGGCCTCCACTGCCT
CCTCGACCCCGGCCTCCACCTCCTGCTCCTGCCCCTCCTGCTCCTGCCCCTCCTCCTGCTCCTGCCCCTC
CTGCCCCTCCTGCTCCTGCCCCTCCTGCCCCTCCTGCTCCTGCCCCTCCTGCCCCTCCTGCTCCTGCCCC
TCCTGCCCCTCCTCCTGCTCCTGCCCCTCCTGCCCCTCCTCCTGCTCCTGCCCCTCCTGCCCCTCCTGCT
CCTGCCCCTCCTGCCCCTCCTGCTCCTGCCCCTCCTGCCCCTCCTGCTCCTGCCCCTCCTGCTCCTGCCC
CTCCTGCTCCTGCCCCTCCTGCTCCTGCCCCTCCTGCCCCTCCTGCCCCTCCTCCTGCTCCTGCCCCTCC
TGCTCCTGCCCCTCCTGCCCCTCCTGCCCCTCCTGCTCCTGCCCCTCCTCCTGCTCCTGCCCCTCCTGCC
CCTCCTGCCCCTCCTCCTGCTCCTGCCCCTCCTGCCCCTCCTCCTGCTCCTGCCCCTCCTCCTGCTCCTG
CCCCTCCTGCCCCTCCTGCCCCTCCTCCTGCTCCTGCCCCTCCTGCCCCTCCTCCTGCTCCTGCCCCTCC
TCCTGCTCCTGCCCCTCCTGCCCCTCCTGCCCCTCCTCCTGCTCCTGCCCCTCCTCCTGCTCCTGCCCCT
CCTGCCCCTCCTGCCCCTCCTGCCCCTCCTCCTGCTCCTGCCCCTCCTCCTGCTCCTGCCCCTCCTGCTC
CTGCCCCTCCCGCTCCTGCTCCTGCTCCTGTTCCACCGTGGGTCCCTTTGCAGCCAATGCAACTTGGACG
TTTTTGGGGTCTCCGGACACCATCTCTATGTCTTGGCCCTGATCCTGAGCCGCCCGGGGCTCCTGGTCTT
CCGCCTCCTCGTCCTCGTCCTCTTCCCCGTCCTCGTCCATGGTTATCACCCCCTCTTCTTTGAGGTCCAC
TGCCGCCGGAGCCTTCTGGTCCAGATGTGTCTCCCTTCTCTCCTAGGCCATTTCCAGGTCCTGTACCTGG
CCCCTCGTCAGACATGATTCACACTAAAAGAGATCAATAGACATCTTTATTAGACGACGCTCAGTGAATA
CAGGGAGTGCAGACTCCTGCCCCCTCCAACAGCCCCCCCACCCTCATCCCCTTCATGGTCGCTGTCAGAC
AGATCCAGGTCTGAAAATTCCCCATCCTCCGAACCATCCTCGTCCTCATCACCAATTACTCGCAGCCCGG
AAAACTCCCGCTGAACATCCTCAAGATTTGCGTCCTGAGCCTCAAGCCAGGCCTCAAATTCCTCGTCCCC
CTTTTTGCTGGACGGTAGGGATGGGGATTCTCGGGACCCCTCCTCTTCCTCTTCAAGGTCACCAGACAGA
GATGCTACTGGGGCAACGGAAGAAAAGCTGGGTGCGGCCTGTGAGGATCAGCTTATCGATGATAAGCTGT
CAAACATGAGAATTCTTGAAGACGAAAGGGCCTCGTGATACGCCTATTTTTATAGGTTAATGTCATGATA
ATAATGGTTTCTTAGACGTCAGGTGGCACTTTTCGGGGAAATGTGCGCGGAACCCCTATTTGTTTATTTT
TCTAAATACATTCAAATATGTATCCGCTCATGAGACAATAACCCTGATAAATGCTTCAATAATATTGAAA
AAGGAAGAGTATGAGTATTCAACATTTCCGTGTCGCCCTTATTCCCTTTTTTGCGGCATTTTGCCTTCCT
GTTTTTGCTCACCCAGAAACGCTGGTGAAAGTAAAAGATGCTGAAGATCAGTTGGGTGCACGAGTGGGTT
ACATCGAACTGGATCTCAACAGCGGTAAGATCCTTGAGAGTTTTCGCCCCGAAGAACGTTTTCCAATGAT
GAGCACTTTTAAAGTTCTGCTATGTGGCGCGGTATTATCCCGTGTTGACGCCGGGCAAGAGCAACTCGGT
CGCCGCATACACTATTCTCAGAATGACTTGGTTGAGTACTCACCAGTCACAGAAAAGCATCTTACGGATG
GCATGACAGTAAGAGAATTATGCAGTGCTGCCATAACCATGAGTGATAACACTGCGGCCAACTTACTTCT
GACAACGATCGGAGGACCGAAGGAGCTAACCGCTTTTTTGCACAACATGGGGGATCATGTAACTCGCCTT
GATCGTTGGGAACCGGAGCTGAATGAAGCCATACCAAACGACGAGCGTGACACCACGATGCCTGCAGCAA
TGGCAACAACGTTGCGCAAACTATTAACTGGCGAACTACTTACTCTAGCTTCCCGGCAACAATTAATAGA
CTGGATGGAGGCGGATAAAGTTGCAGGACCACTTCTGCGCTCGGCCCTTCCGGCTGGCTGGTTTATTGCT
GATAAATCTGGAGCCGGTGAGCGTGGGTCTCGCGGTATCATTGCAGCACTGGGGCCAGATGGTAAGCCCT
CCCGTATCGTAGTTATCTACACGACGGGGAGTCAGGCAACTATGGATGAACGAAATAGACAGATCGCTGA
GATAGGTGCCTCACTGATTAAGCATTGGTAACTGTCAGACCAAGTTTACTCATATATACTTTAGATTGAT
TTAAAACTTCATTTTTAATTTAAAAGGATCTAGGTGAAGATCCTTTTTGATAATCTCATGACCAAAATCC
CTTAACGTGAGTTTTCGTTCCACTGAGCGTCAGACCCCGTAGAAAAGATCAAAGGATCTTCTTGAGATCC
TTTTTTTCTGCGCGTAATCTGCTGCTTGCAAACAAAAAAACCACCGCTACCAGCGGTGGTTTGTTTGCCG
GATCAAGAGCTACCAACTCTTTTTCCGAAGGTAACTGGCTTCAGCAGAGCGCAGATACCAAATACTGTCC
TTCTAGTGTAGCCGTAGTTAGGCCACCACTTCAAGAACTCTGTAGCACCGCCTACATACCTCGCTCTGCT
AATCCTGTTACCAGTGGCTGCTGCCAGTGGCGATAAGTCGTGTCTTACCGGGTTGGACTCAAGACGATAG
TTACCGGATAAGGCGCAGCGGTCGGGCTGAACGGGGGGTTCGTGCACACAGCCCAGCTTGGAGCGAACGA
CCTACACCGAACTGAGATACCTACAGCGTGAGCTATGAGAAAGCGCCACGCTTCCCGAAGGGAGAAAGGC
GGACAGGTATCCGGTAAGCGGCAGGGTCGGAACAGGAGAGCGCACGAGGGAGCTTCCAGGGGGAAACGCC
TGGTATCTTTATAGTCCTGTCGGGTTTCGCCACCTCTGACTTGAGCGTCGATTTTTGTGATGCTCGTCAG
GGGGGCGGAGCCTATGGAAAAACGCCAGCAACGCGGCCTTTTTACGGTTCCTGGCCTTTTGCTGGCCTTG
AAGCTGTCCCTGATGGTCGTCATCTACCTGCCTGGACAGCATGGCCTGCAACGCGGGCATCCCGATGCCG
CCGGAAGCGAGAAGAATCATAATGGGGAAGGCCATCCAGCCTCGCGTCGCGAACGCCAGCAAGACGTAGC
CCAGCGCGTCGGCCCCGAGATGCGCCGCGTGCGGCTGCTGGAGATGGCGGACGCGATGGATATGTTCTGC
CAAGGGTTGGTTTGCGCATTCACAGTTCTCCGCAAGAATTGATTGGCTCCAATTCTTGGAGTGGTGAATC
CGTTAGCGAGGTGCCGCCCTGCTTCATCCCCGTGGCCCGTTGCTCGCGTTTGCTGGCGGTGTCCCCGGAA
GAAATATATTTGCATGTCTTTAGTTCTATGATGACACAAACCCCGCCCAGCGTCTTGTCATTGGCGAATT
CGAACACGCAGATGCAGTCGGGGCGGCGCGGTCCGAGGTCCACTTCGCATATTAAGGTGACGCGTGTGGC
CTCGAACACCGAGCGACCCTGCAGCGACCCGCTTAACAGCGTCAACAGCGTGCCGCAGATCCCGGGGGGC
AATGAGATATGAAAAAGCCTGAACTCACCGCGACGTCTGTCGAGAAGTTTCTGATCGAAAAGTTCGACAG
CGTCTCCGACCTGATGCAGCTCTCGGAGGGCGAAGAATCTCGTGCTTTCAGCTTCGATGTAGGAGGGCGT
GGATATGTCCTGCGGGTAAATAGCTGCGCCGATGGTTTCTACAAAGATCGTTATGTTTATCGGCACTTTG
CATCGGCCGCGCTCCCGATTCCGGAAGTGCTTGACATTGGGGAATTCAGCGAGAGCCTGACCTATTGCAT
CTCCCGCCGTGCACAGGGTGTCACGTTGCAAGACCTGCCTGAAACCGAACTGCCCGCTGTTCTGCAGCCG
GTCGCGGAGGCCATGGATGCGATCGCTGCGGCCGATCTTAGCCAGACGAGCGGGTTCGGCCCATTCGGAC
CGCAAGGAATCGGTCAATACACTACATGGCGTGATTTCATATGCGCGATTGCTGATCCCCATGTGTATCA
CTGGCAAACTGTGATGGACGACACCGTCAGTGCGTCCGTCGCGCAGGCTCTCGATGAGCTGATGCTTTGG
GCCGAGGACTGCCCCGAAGTCCGGCACCTCGTGCACGCGGATTTCGGCTCCAACAATGTCCTGACGGACA
ATGGCCGCATAACAGCGGTCATTGACTGGAGCGAGGCGATGTTCGGGGATTCCCAATACGAGGTCGCCAA
CATCTTCTTCTGGAGGCCGTGGTTGGCTTGTATGGAGCAGCAGACGCGCTACTTCGAGCGGAGGCATCCG
GAGCTTGCAGGATCGCCGCGGCTCCGGGCGTATATGCTCCGCATTGGTCTTGACCAACTCTATCAGAGCT
TGGTTGACGGCAATTTCGATGATGCAGCTTGGGCGCAGGGTCGATGCGACGCAATCGTCCGATCCGGAGC
CGGGACTGTCGGGCGTACACAAATCGCCCGCAGAAGCGCGGCCGTCTGGACCGATGGCTGTGTAGAAGTA
CTCGCCGATAGTGGAAACCGACGCCCCAGCACTCGTCCGGATCGGGAGATGGGGGAGGCTAACTGAAACA
CGGAAGGAGACAATACCGGAAGGAACCCGCGCTATGACGGCAATAAAAAGACAGAATAAAACGCACGGGT
GTTGGGTCGTTTGTTCATAAACGCGGGGTTCGGTCCCAGGGCTGGCACTCTGTCGATACCCCACCGAGAC
CCCATTGGGGCCAATACGCCCGCGTTTCTTCCTTTTCCCCACCCCACCCCCCAAGTTCGGGTGAAGGCCC
AGGGCTCGCAGCCAACGTCGGGGCGGCAGGCCCTGCCATAGCCACTGGCCCCGTGGGTTAGGGACGGGGT
CCCCCATGGGGAATGGTTTATGGTTCGTGGGGGTTATTATTTTGGGCGTTGCGTGGGGTCAGGTCCACGA
CTGGACTGAGCAGACAGACCCATGGTTTTTGGATGGCCTGGGCATGGACCGCATGTACTGGCGCGACACG
AACACCGGGCGTCTGTGGCTGCCAAACACCCCCGACCCCCAAAAACCACCGCGCGGATTTCTGGCGTGCC
AAGCTAGTCGACCAATTCTCATGTTTGACAGCTTATCATCGCAGATCCGGGCAACGTTGTTGCCATTGCT
GCAGGCGCAGAACTGGTAGGTATGGAAGATCTATACATTGAATCAATATTGGCAATTAGCCATATTAGTC
ATTGGTTATATAGCATAAATCAATATTGGCTATTGGCCATTGCATACGTTGTATCTATATCATAATATGT
ACATTTATATTGGCTCATGTCCAATATGACCGCCATGTTGACATTGATTATTGACTAGTTATTAATAGTA
ATCAATTACGGGGTCATTAGTTCATAGCCCATATATGGAGTTCCGCGTTACATAACTTACGGTAAATGGC
CCGCCTGGCTGACCGCCCAACGACCCCCGCCCATTGACGTCAATAATGACGTATGTTCCCATAGTAACGC
CAATAGGGACTTTCCATTGACGTCAATGGGTGGAGTATTTACGGTAAACTGCCCACTTGGCAGTACATCA
AGTGTATCATATGCCAAGTCCGCCCCCTATTGACGTCAATGACGGTAAATGGCCCGCCTGGCATTATGCC
CAGTACATGACCTTACGGGACTTTCCTACTTGGCAGTACATCTACGTATTAGTCATCGCTATTACCATGG
TGATGCGGTTTTGGCAGTACACCAATGGGCGTGGATAGCGGTTTGACTCACGGGGATTTCCAAGTCTCCA
CCCCATTGACGTCAATGGGAGTTTGTTTTGGCACCAAAATCAACGGGACTTTCCAAAATGTCGTAATAAC
CCCGCCCCGTTGACGCAAATGGGCGGTAGGCGTGTACGGTGGGAGGTCTATATAAGCAGAGCTCGTTTAG
TGAACCGTCAGATCTCTAGAAGCTGGGTACCAGCTGCTAGCGCCACCATGGCCGTCATGGCGCCCCGAAC
CCTCGTCCTGCTACTCTCGGGGGCCCTGGCCCTGACCCAGACCTGGGCGGGCTCCGAACAAAAGCTTATT
TCTGAAGAGGACTTGGGAGGATCCAGGAGAGAGATTAAAATAGAAGGTGACCTTGTTTTAGGGGGCCTGT
TTCCTATTAACGAAAAAGGCACTGGAACTGAAGAATGTGGGCGAATCAATGAAGACCGAGGGATTCAACG
CCTGGAAGCCATGTTGTTTGCTATTGATGAAATCAACAAAGATGATTACTTGCTACCAGGAGTGAAGTTG
GGTGTTCACATTTTGGATACATGTTCAAGGGATACCTATGCATTGGAGCAATCACTGGAGTTTGTCAGGG
CATCTTTGACAAAAGTGGATGAAGCTGAGTATATGTGTCCTGATGGATCCTATGCCATTCAAGAAAACAT
CCCACTTCTCATTGCAGGGGTCATTGGTGGCTCTTATAGCAGTGTTTCCATACAGGTGGCAAACCTGCTG
CGGCTCTTCCAGATCCCTCAGATCAGCTACGCATCCACCAGCGCCAAACTCAGTGATAAGTCGCGCTATG
ATTACTTTGCCAGGACCGTGCCCCCCGACTTCTACCAGGCCAAAGCCATGGCTGAGATCTTGCGCTTCTT
CAACTGGACCTACGTGTCCACAGTAGCCTCCGAGGGTGATTACGGGGAGACAGGGATCGAGGCCTTCGAG
CAGGAAGCCCGCCTGCGCAACATCTGCATCGCTACGGCGGAGAAGGTGGGCCGCTCCAACATCCGCAAGT
CCTACGACAGCGTGATCCGAGAACTGTTGCAGAAGCCCAACGCGCGCGTCGTGGTCCTCTTCATGCGCAG
CGACGACTCGCGGGAGCTCATTGCAGCCGCCAGCCGCGCCAATGCCTCCTTCACCTGGGTGGCCAGCGAC
GGCTGGGGCGCGCAGGAGAGCATCATCAAGGGCAGCGAGCATGTGGCCTACGGCGCCATCACCCTGGAGC
TGGCCTCCCAGCCTGTCCGCCAGTTCGACCGCTACTTCCAGAGCCTCAACCCCTACAACAACCACCGCAA
CCCCTGGTTCCGGGACTTCTGGGAGCAAAAGTTTCAGTGCAGCCTCCAGAACAAACGCAACCACAGGCGC
GTCTGCGACAAGCACCTGGCCATCGACAGCAGCAACTACGAGCAAGAGTCCAAGATCATGTTTGTGGTGA
ACGCGGTGTATGCCATGGCCCACGCTTTGCACAAAATGCAGCGCACCCTCTGTCCCAACACTACCAAGCT
TTGTGATGCTATGAAGATCCTGGATGGGAAGAAGTTGTACAAGGATTACTTGCTGAAAATCAACTTCACG
GCTCCATTCAACCCAAATAAAGATGCAGATAGCATAGTCAAGTTTGACACTTTTGGAGATGGAATGGGGC
GATACAACGTGTTCAATTTCCAAAATGTAGGTGGAAAGTATTCCTACTTGAAAGTTGGTCACTGGGCAGA
AACCTTATCGCTAGATGTCAACTCTATCCACTGGTCCCGGAACTCAGTCCCCACTTCCCAGTGCAGCGAC
CCCTGTGCCCCCAATGAAATGAAGAATATGCAACCAGGGGATGTCTGCTGCTGGATTTGCATCCCCTGTG
AACCCTACGAATACCTGGCTGATGAGTTTACCTGTATGGATTGTGGGTCTGGACAGTGGCCCACTGCAGA
CCTAACTGGATGCTATGACCTTCCTGAGGACTACATCAGGTGGGAAGACGCCTGGGCCATTGGCCCAGTC
ACCATTGCCTGTCTGGGTTTTATGTGTACATGCATGGTTGTAACTGTTTTTATCAAGCACAACAACACAC
CCTTGGTCAAAGCATCGGGCCGAGAACTCTGCTACATCTTATTGTTTGGGGTTGGCCTGTCATACTGCAT
GACATTCTTCTTCATTGCCAAGCCATCACCAGTCATCTGTGCATTGCGCCGACTCGGGCTGGGGAGTTCC
TTCGCTATCTGTTACTCAGCCCTGCTGACCAAGACAAACTGCATTGCCCGCATCTTCGATGGGGTCAAGA
ATGGCGCTCAGAGGCCAAAATTCATCAGCCCCAGTTCTCAGGTTTTCATCTGCCTGGGTCTGATCCTGGT
GCAAATTGTGATGGTGTCTGTGTGGCTCATCCTGGAGGCCCCAGGCACCAGGAGGTATACCCTTGCAGAG
AAGCGGGAAACAGTCATCCTAAAATGCAATGTCAAAGATTCCAGCATGTTGATCTCTCTTACCTACGATG
TGATCCTGGTGATCTTATGCACTGTGTACGCCTTCAAAACGCGGAAGTGCCCAGAAAATTTCAACGAAGC
TAAGTTCATAGGTTTTACCATGTACACCACGTGCATCATCTGGTTGGCCTTCCTCCCTATATTTTATGTG
ACATCAAGTGACTACAGAGTGCAGACGACAACCATGTGCATCTCTGTCAGCCTGAGTGGCTTTGTGGTCT
TGGGCTGTTTGTTTGCACCCAAGGTTCACATCATCCTGTTTCAACCCCAGAAGAATGTTGTCACACACAG
ACTGCACCTCAACAGGTTCAGTGTCAGTGGAACTGGGACCACATACTCTCAGTCCTCTGCAAGCACGTAT
GTGCCAACGGTGTGCAATGGGCGGGAAGTCCTCGACTCCACCACCTCATCTCTGGACAAGCAGAAGAACG
GCATCAAGGCCAACTTCAAGATCCGCCACAACATCGAGGACGGCGGCGTGCAGCTCGCCGACCACTACCA
GCAGAACACCCCCATCGGCGACGGCCCCGTGCTGCTGCCCGACAACCACTACCTGAGCTACCAGTCCAAG
CTGAGCAAAGACCCCAACGAGAAGCGCGATCACATGGTCCTGCTGGAGTTCGTGACCGCCGCCGGGATCA
CTCTCGGCATGGACGAGCTGTACAAGTAACTCGAGGCCGGCAAGGCCGGATCCAGACATGATAAGATACA
TTGATGAGTTTGGACAAACCACAACTAGAATGCAGTGAAAAAAATGCTTTATTTGTGAAATTTGTGATGC
TATTGCTTTATTTGTAACCATTATAAGCTGCAATAAACAAGTTAACAACAACAATTGCATTCATTTTATG
TTTCAGGTTCAGGGGGAGGTGGGGAGGTTTTTTAAAGCAAGTAAAACCTCTACAAATGTGGTATGGCTGA
TTATGATCCGGCTGCCTCGCGCGTTTCGGTGATGACGGTGAAAACCTCTGACACATGCAGCTCCCGGAGA
CGGTCACAGCTTGTCTGTAAGCGGATGCCGGGAGCAGACAAGCCCGTCAGGGCGCGTCAGCGGGTGTTGG
CGGGTGTCGGGGCGCAGCCATGACCGGTCGACTCTAGA
