>Addgene plasmid #98968 | pCEP4-myc-GRM3-VC | addgene partial sequence | sequence record 193157 | Addgene partial NGS Result
GTGGGTCCCTTTGCAGCCAATGCAACTTGGACGTTTTTGGGGTCTCCGGACACCATCTCTATGTCTTGGC
CCTGATCCTGAGCCGCCCGGGGCTCCTGGTCTTCCGCCTCCTCGTCCTCGTCCTCTTCCCCGTCCTCGTC
CATGGTTATCACCCCCTCTTCTTTGAGGTCCACTGCCGCCGGAGCCTTCTGGTCCAGATGTGTCTCCCTT
CTCTCCTAGGCCATTTCCAGGTCCTGTACCTGGCCCCTCGTCAGACATGATTCACACTAAAAGAGATCAA
TAGACATCTTTATTAGACGACGCTCAGTGAATACAGGGAGTGCAGACTCCTGCCCCCTCCAACAGCCCCC
CCACCCTCATCCCCTTCATGGTCGCTGTCAGACAGATCCAGGTCTGAAAATTCCCCATCCTCCGAACCAT
CCTCGTCCTCATCACCAATTACTCGCAGCCCGGAAAACTCCCGCTGAACATCCTCAAGATTTGCGTCCTG
AGCCTCAAGCCAGGCCTCAAATTCCTCGTCCCCCTTTTTGCTGGACGGTAGGGATGGGGATTCTCGGGAC
CCCTCCTCTTCCTCTTCAAGGTCACCAGACAGAGATGCTACTGGGGCAACGGAAGAAAAGCTGGGTGCGG
CCTGTGAGGATCAGCTTATCGATGATAAGCTGTCAAACATGAGAATTCTTGAAGACGAAAGGGCCTCGTG
ATACGCCTATTTTTATAGGTTAATGTCATGATAATAATGGTTTCTTAGACGTCAGGTGGCACTTTTCGGG
GAAATGTGCGCGGAACCCCTATTTGTTTATTTTTCTAAATACATTCAAATATGTATCCGCTCATGAGACA
ATAACCCTGATAAATGCTTCAATAATATTGAAAAAGGAAGAGTATGAGTATTCAACATTTCCGTGTCGCC
CTTATTCCCTTTTTTGCGGCATTTTGCCTTCCTGTTTTTGCTCACCCAGAAACGCTGGTGAAAGTAAAAG
ATGCTGAAGATCAGTTGGGTGCACGAGTGGGTTACATCGAACTGGATCTCAACAGCGGTAAGATCCTTGA
GAGTTTTCGCCCCGAAGAACGTTTTCCAATGATGAGCACTTTTAAAGTTCTGCTATGTGGCGCGGTATTA
TCCCGTGTTGACGCCGGGCAAGAGCAACTCGGTCGCCGCATACACTATTCTCAGAATGACTTGGTTGAGT
ACTCACCAGTCACAGAAAAGCATCTTACGGATGGCATGACAGTAAGAGAATTATGCAGTGCTGCCATAAC
CATGAGTGATAACACTGCGGCCAACTTACTTCTGACAACGATCGGAGGACCGAAGGAGCTAACCGCTTTT
TTGCACAACATGGGGGATCATGTAACTCGCCTTGATCGTTGGGAACCGGAGCTGAATGAAGCCATACCAA
ACGACGAGCGTGACACCACGATGCCTGCAGCAATGGCAACAACGTTGCGCAAACTATTAACTGGCGAACT
ACTTACTCTAGCTTCCCGGCAACAATTAATAGACTGGATGGAGGCGGATAAAGTTGCAGGACCACTTCTG
CGCTCGGCCCTTCCGGCTGGCTGGTTTATTGCTGATAAATCTGGAGCCGGTGAGCGTGGGTCTCGCGGTA
TCATTGCAGCACTGGGGCCAGATGGTAAGCCCTCCCGTATCGTAGTTATCTACACGACGGGGAGTCAGGC
AACTATGGATGAACGAAATAGACAGATCGCTGAGATAGGTGCCTCACTGATTAAGCATTGGTAACTGTCA
GACCAAGTTTACTCATATATACTTTAGATTGATTTAAAACTTCATTTTTAATTTAAAAGGATCTAGGTGA
AGATCCTTTTTGATAATCTCATGACCAAAATCCCTTAACGTGAGTTTTCGTTCCACTGAGCGTCAGACCC
CGTAGAAAAGATCAAAGGATCTTCTTGAGATCCTTTTTTTCTGCGCGTAATCTGCTGCTTGCAAACAAAA
AAACCACCGCTACCAGCGGTGGTTTGTTTGCCGGATCAAGAGCTACCAACTCTTTTTCCGAAGGTAACTG
GCTTCAGCAGAGCGCAGATACCAAATACTGTCCTTCTAGTGTAGCCGTAGTTAGGCCACCACTTCAAGAA
CTCTGTAGCACCGCCTACATACCTCGCTCTGCTAATCCTGTTACCAGTGGCTGCTGCCAGTGGCGATAAG
TCGTGTCTTACCGGGTTGGACTCAAGACGATAGTTACCGGATAAGGCGCAGCGGTCGGGCTGAACGGGGG
GTTCGTGCACACAGCCCAGCTTGGAGCGAACGACCTACACCGAACTGAGATACCTACAGCGTGAGCTATG
AGAAAGCGCCACGCTTCCCGAAGGGAGAAAGGCGGACAGGTATCCGGTAAGCGGCAGGGTCGGAACAGGA
GAGCGCACGAGGGAGCTTCCAGGGGGAAACGCCTGGTATCTTTATAGTCCTGTCGGGTTTCGCCACCTCT
GACTTGAGCGTCGATTTTTGTGATGCTCGTCAGGGGGGCGGAGCCTATGGAAAAACGCCAGCAACGCGGC
CTTTTTACGGTTCCTGGCCTTTTGCTGGCCTTGAAGCTGTCCCTGATGGTCGTCATCTACCTGCCTGGAC
AGCATGGCCTGCAACGCGGGCATCCCGATGCCGCCGGAAGCGAGAAGAATCATAATGGGGAAGGCCATCC
AGCCTCGCGTCGCGAACGCCAGCAAGACGTAGCCCAGCGCGTCGGCCCCGAGATGCGCCGCGTGCGGCTG
CTGGAGATGGCGGACGCGATGGATATGTTCTGCCAAGGGTTGGTTTGCGCATTCACAGTTCTCCGCAAGA
ATTGATTGGCTCCAATTCTTGGAGTGGTGAATCCGTTAGCGAGGTGCCGCCCTGCTTCATCCCCGTGGCC
CGTTGCTCGCGTTTGCTGGCGGTGTCCCCGGAAGAAATATATTTGCATGTCTTTAGTTCTATGATGACAC
AAACCCCGCCCAGCGTCTTGTCATTGGCGAATTCGAACACGCAGATGCAGTCGGGGCGGCGCGGTCCGAG
GTCCACTTCGCATATTAAGGTGACGCGTGTGGCCTCGAACACCGAGCGACCCTGCAGCGACCCGCTTAAC
AGCGTCAACAGCGTGCCGCAGATCCCGGGGGGCAATGAGATATGAAAAAGCCTGAACTCACCGCGACGTC
TGTCGAGAAGTTTCTGATCGAAAAGTTCGACAGCGTCTCCGACCTGATGCAGCTCTCGGAGGGCGAAGAA
TCTCGTGCTTTCAGCTTCGATGTAGGAGGGCGTGGATATGTCCTGCGGGTAAATAGCTGCGCCGATGGTT
TCTACAAAGATCGTTATGTTTATCGGCACTTTGCATCGGCCGCGCTCCCGATTCCGGAAGTGCTTGACAT
TGGGGAATTCAGCGAGAGCCTGACCTATTGCATCTCCCGCCGTGCACAGGGTGTCACGTTGCAAGACCTG
CCTGAAACCGAACTGCCCGCTGTTCTGCAGCCGGTCGCGGAGGCCATGGATGCGATCGCTGCGGCCGATC
TTAGCCAGACGAGCGGGTTCGGCCCATTCGGACCGCAAGGAATCGGTCAATACACTACATGGCGTGATTT
CATATGCGCGATTGCTGATCCCCATGTGTATCACTGGCAAACTGTGATGGACGACACCGTCAGTGCGTCC
GTCGCGCAGGCTCTCGATGAGCTGATGCTTTGGGCCGAGGACTGCCCCGAAGTCCGGCACCTCGTGCACG
CGGATTTCGGCTCCAACAATGTCCTGACGGACAATGGCCGCATAACAGCGGTCATTGACTGGAGCGAGGC
GATGTTCGGGGATTCCCAATACGAGGTCGCCAACATCTTCTTCTGGAGGCCGTGGTTGGCTTGTATGGAG
CAGCAGACGCGCTACTTCGAGCGGAGGCATCCGGAGCTTGCAGGATCGCCGCGGCTCCGGGCGTATATGC
TCCGCATTGGTCTTGACCAACTCTATCAGAGCTTGGTTGACGGCAATTTCGATGATGCAGCTTGGGCGCA
GGGTCGATGCGACGCAATCGTCCGATCCGGAGCCGGGACTGTCGGGCGTACACAAATCGCCCGCAGAAGC
GCGGCCGTCTGGACCGATGGCTGTGTAGAAGTACTCGCCGATAGTGGAAACCGACGCCCCAGCACTCGTC
CGGATCGGGAGATGGGGGAGGCTAACTGAAACACGGAAGGAGACAATACCGGAAGGAACCCGCGCTATGA
CGGCAATAAAAAGACAGAATAAAACGCACGGGTGTTGGGTCGTTTGTTCATAAACGCGGGGTTCGGTCCC
AGGGCTGGCACTCTGTCGATACCCCACCGAGACCCCATTGGGGCCAATACGCCCGCGTTTCTTCCTTTTC
CCCACCCCACCCCCCAAGTTCGGGTGAAGGCCCAGGGCTCGCAGCCAACGTCGGGGCGGCAGGCCCTGCC
ATAGCCACTGGCCCCGTGGGTTAGGGACGGGGTCCCCCATGGGGAATGGTTTATGGTTCGTGGGGGTTAT
TATTTTGGGCGTTGCGTGGGGTCAGGTCCACGACTGGACTGAGCAGACAGACCCATGGTTTTTGGATGGC
CTGGGCATGGACCGCATGTACTGGCGCGACACGAACACCGGGCGTCTGTGGCTGCCAAACACCCCCGACC
CCCAAAAACCACCGCGCGGATTTCTGGCGTGCCAAGCTAGTCGACCAATTCTCATGTTTGACAGCTTATC
ATCGCAGATCCGGGCAACGTTGTTGCCATTGCTGCAGGCGCAGAACTGGTAGGTATGGAAGATCTATACA
TTGAATCAATATTGGCAATTAGCCATATTAGTCATTGGTTATATAGCATAAATCAATATTGGCTATTGGC
CATTGCATACGTTGTATCTATATCATAATATGTACATTTATATTGGCTCATGTCCAATATGACCGCCATG
TTGACATTGATTATTGACTAGTTATTAATAGTAATCAATTACGGGGTCATTAGTTCATAGCCCATATATG
GAGTTCCGCGTTACATAACTTACGGTAAATGGCCCGCCTGGCTGACCGCCCAACGACCCCCGCCCATTGA
CGTCAATAATGACGTATGTTCCCATAGTAACGCCAATAGGGACTTTCCATTGACGTCAATGGGTGGAGTA
TTTACGGTAAACTGCCCACTTGGCAGTACATCAAGTGTATCATATGCCAAGTCCGCCCCCTATTGACGTC
AATGACGGTAAATGGCCCGCCTGGCATTATGCCCAGTACATGACCTTACGGGACTTTCCTACTTGGCAGT
ACATCTACGTATTAGTCATCGCTATTACCATGGTGATGCGGTTTTGGCAGTACACCAATGGGCGTGGATA
GCGGTTTGACTCACGGGGATTTCCAAGTCTCCACCCCATTGACGTCAATGGGAGTTTGTTTTGGCACCAA
AATCAACGGGACTTTCCAAAATGTCGTAATAACCCCGCCCCGTTGACGCAAATGGGCGGTAGGCGTGTAC
GGTGGGAGGTCTATATAAGCAGAGCTCGTTTAGTGAACCGTCAGATCTCTAGAAGCTGGGTACCAGCTGC
TAGCGCCACCATGGCCGTCATGGCGCCCCGAACCCTCGTCCTGCTACTCTCGGGGGCCCTGGCCCTGACC
CAGACCTGGGCGGGCTCCGAACAAAAGCTTATTTCTGAAGAGGACTTGGGAGGATCCAGGAGAGAGATTA
AAATAGAAGGTGACCTTGTTTTAGGGGGCCTGTTTCCTATTAACGAAAAAGGCACTGGAACTGAAGAATG
TGGGCGAATCAATGAAGACCGAGGGATTCAACGCCTGGAAGCCATGTTGTTTGCTATTGATGAAATCAAC
AAAGATGATTACTTGCTACCAGGAGTGAAGTTGGGTGTTCACATTTTGGATACATGTTCAAGGGATACCT
ATGCATTGGAGCAATCACTGGAGTTTGTCAGGGCATCTTTGACAAAAGTGGATGAAGCTGAGTATATGTG
TCCTGATGGATCCTATGCCATTCAAGAAAACATCCCACTTCTCATTGCAGGGGTCATTGGTGGCTCTTAT
AGCAGTGTTTCCATACAGGTGGCAAACCTGCTGCGGCTCTTCCAGATCCCTCAGATCAGCTACGCATCCA
CCAGCGCCAAACTCAGTGATAAGTCGCGCTATGATTACTTTGCCAGGACCGTGCCCCCCGACTTCTACCA
GGCCAAAGCCATGGCTGAGATCTTGCGCTTCTTCAACTGGACCTACGTGTCCACAGTAGCCTCCGAGGGT
GATTACGGGGAGACAGGGATCGAGGCCTTCGAGCAGGAAGCCCGCCTGCGCAACATCTGCATCGCTACGG
CGGAGAAGGTGGGCCGCTCCAACATCCGCAAGTCCTACGACAGCGTGATCCGAGAACTGTTGCAGAAGCC
CAACGCGCGCGTCGTGGTCCTCTTCATGCGCAGCGACGACTCGCGGGAGCTCATTGCAGCCGCCAGCCGC
GCCAATGCCTCCTTCACCTGGGTGGCCAGCGACGGCTGGGGCGCGCAGGAGAGCATCATCAAGGGCAGCG
AGCATGTGGCCTACGGCGCCATCACCCTGGAGCTGGCCTCCCAGCCTGTCCGCCAGTTCGACCGCTACTT
CCAGAGCCTCAACCCCTACAACAACCACCGCAACCCCTGGTTCCGGGACTTCTGGGAGCAAAAGTTTCAG
TGCAGCCTCCAGAACAAACGCAACCACAGGCGCGTCTGCGACAAGCACCTGGCCATCGACAGCAGCAACT
ACGAGCAAGAGTCCAAGATCATGTTTGTGGTGAACGCGGTGTATGCCATGGCCCACGCTTTGCACAAAAT
GCAGCGCACCCTCTGTCCCAACACTACCAAGCTTTGTGATGCTATGAAGATCCTGGATGGGAAGAAGTTG
TACAAGGATTACTTGCTGAAAATCAACTTCACGGCTCCATTCAACCCAAATAAAGATGCAGATAGCATAG
TCAAGTTTGACACTTTTGGAGATGGAATGGGGCGATACAACGTGTTCAATTTCCAAAATGTAGGTGGAAA
GTATTCCTACTTGAAAGTTGGTCACTGGGCAGAAACCTTATCGCTAGATGTCAACTCTATCCACTGGTCC
CGGAACTCAGTCCCCACTTCCCAGTGCAGCGACCCCTGTGCCCCCAATGAAATGAAGAATATGCAACCAG
GGGATGTCTGCTGCTGGATTTGCATCCCCTGTGAACCCTACGAATACCTGGCTGATGAGTTTACCTGTAT
GGATTGTGGGTCTGGACAGTGGCCCACTGCAGACCTAACTGGATGCTATGACCTTCCTGAGGACTACATC
AGGTGGGAAGACGCCTGGGCCATTGGCCCAGTCACCATTGCCTGTCTGGGTTTTATGTGTACATGCATGG
TTGTAACTGTTTTTATCAAGCACAACAACACACCCTTGGTCAAAGCATCGGGCCGAGAACTCTGCTACAT
CTTATTGTTTGGGGTTGGCCTGTCATACTGCATGACATTCTTCTTCATTGCCAAGCCATCACCAGTCATC
TGTGCATTGCGCCGACTCGGGCTGGGGAGTTCCTTCGCTATCTGTTACTCAGCCCTGCTGACCAAGACAA
ACTGCATTGCCCGCATCTTCGATGGGGTCAAGAATGGCGCTCAGAGGCCAAAATTCATCAGCCCCAGTTC
TCAGGTTTTCATCTGCCTGGGTCTGATCCTGGTGCAAATTGTGATGGTGTCTGTGTGGCTCATCCTGGAG
GCCCCAGGCACCAGGAGGTATACCCTTGCAGAGAAGCGGGAAACAGTCATCCTAAAATGCAATGTCAAAG
ATTCCAGCATGTTGATCTCTCTTACCTACGATGTGATCCTGGTGATCTTATGCACTGTGTACGCCTTCAA
AACGCGGAAGTGCCCAGAAAATTTCAACGAAGCTAAGTTCATAGGTTTTACCATGTACACCACGTGCATC
ATCTGGTTGGCCTTCCTCCCTATATTTTATGTGACATCAAGTGACTACAGAGTGCAGACGACAACCATGT
GCATCTCTGTCAGCCTGAGTGGCTTTGTGGTCTTGGGCTGTTTGTTTGCACCCAAGGTTCACATCATCCT
GTTTCAACCCCAGAAGAATGTTGTCACACACAGACTGCACCTCAACAGGTTCAGTGTCAGTGGAACTGGG
ACCACATACTCTCAGTCCTCTGCAAGCACGTATGTGCCAACGGTGTGCAATGGGCGGGAAGTCCTCGACT
CCACCACCTCATCTCTGGACAAGCAGAAGAACGGCATCAAGGCCAACTTCAAGATCCGCCACAACATCGA
GGACGGCGGCGTGCAGCTCGCCGACCACTACCAGCAGAACACCCCCATCGGCGACGGCCCCGTGCTGCTG
CCCGACAACCACTACCTGAGCTACCAGTCCAAGCTGAGCAAAGACCCCAACGAGAAGCGCGATCACATGG
TCCTGCTGGAGTTCGTGACCGCCGCCGGGATCACTCTCGGTATGGACGAGCTGTACAAGTAACTCGAGGC
CGGCAAGGCCGGATCCAGACATGATAAGATACATTGATGAGTTTGGACAAACCACAACTAGAATGCAGTG
AAAAAAATGCTTTATTTGTGAAATTTGTGATGCTATTGCTTTATTTGTAACCATTATAAGCTGCAATAAA
CAAGTTAACAACAACAATTGCATTCATTTTATGTTTCAGGTTCAGGGGGAGGTGTGGGAGGTTTTTTAAA
GCAAGTAAAACCTCTACAAATGTGGTATGGCTGATTATGATCCGGCTGCCTCGCGCGTTTCGGTGATGAC
GGTGAAAACCTCTGACACATGCAGCTCCCGGAGACGGTCACAGCTTGTCTGTAAGCGGATGCCGGGAGCA
GACAAGCCCGTCAGGGCGCGTCAGCGGGTGTTGGCGGGTGTCGGGGCGCAGCCATGAGGTCGACTCTAGA
GGATCGATCCCCGCCCCGGACGAACTAAACCTGACTACGACATCTCTGCCCCTTCTTCGCGGGGCAGTGC
ATGTAATCCCTTCAGTTGGTTGGTACAACTTGCCAACTGGGCCCTGTTCCACATGTGACACGGGGGGGGA
CCAAACACAAAGGGGTTCTCTGACTGTAGTTGACATCCTTATAAATGGATGTGCACATTTGCCAACACTG
AGTGGCTTTCATCCTGGAGCAGACTTTGCAGTCTGTGGACTGCAACACAACATTGCCTTTATGTGTAACT
CTTGGCTGAAGCTCTTACACCAATGCTGGGGGACATGTACCTCCCAGGGGCCCAGGAAGACTACGGGAGG
CTACACCAACGTCAATCAGAGGGGCCTGTGTAGCTACCGATAAGCGGACCCTCAAGAGGGCATTAGCAAT
AGTGTTTATAAGGCCCCCTTGTTAACCCTAAACGGGTAGCATATGCTTCCCGGGTAGTAGTATATACTAT
CCAGACTAACCCTAATTCAATAGCATATGTTACCCAACGGGAAGCATATGCTATCGAATTAGGGTTAGTA
AAAGGGTCCTAAGGAACAGCGATATCTCCCACCCCATGAGCTGTCACGGTTTTATTTACATGGGGTCAGG
ATTCCACGAGGGTAGTGAACCATTTTAGTCACAAGGGCAGTGGCTGAAGATCAAGGAGCGGGCAGTGAAC
TCTCCTGAATCTTCGCCTGCTTCTTCATTCTCCTTCGTTTAGCTAATAGAATAACTGCTGAGTTGTGAAC
AGTAAGGTGTATGTGAGGTGCTCGAAAACAAGGTTTCAGGTGACGCCCCCAGAATAAAATTTGGACGGGG
GGTTCAGTGGTGGCATTGTGCTATGACACCAATATAACCCTCACAAACCCCTTGGGCAATAAATACTAGT
GTAGGAATGAAACATTCTGAATATCTTTAACAATAGAAATCCATGGGGTGGGGACAAGCCGTAAAGACTG
GATGTCCATCTCACACGAATTTATGGCTATGGGCAACACATAATCCTAGTGCAATATGATACTGGGGTTA
TTAAGATGTGTCCCAGGCAGGGACCAAGACAGGTGAACCATGTTGTTACACTCTATTTGTAACAAGGGGA
AAGAGAGTGGACGCCGACAGCAGCGGACTCCACTGGTTGTCTCTAACACCCCCGAAAATTAAACGGGGCT
CCACGCCAATGGGGCCCATAAACAAAGACAAGTGGCCACTCTTTTTTTTGAAATTGTGGAGTGGGGGCAC
GCGTCAGCCCCCACACGCCGCCCTGCGGTTTTGGACTGTAAAATAAGGGTGTAATAACTTGGCTGATTGT
AACCCCGCTAACCACTGCGGTCAAACCACTTGCCCACAAAACCACTAATGGCACCCCGGGGAATACCTGC
ATAAGTAGGTGGGCGGGCCAAGATAGGGGCGCGATTGCTGCGATCTGGAGGACAAATTACACACACTTGC
GCCTGAGCGCCAAGCACAGGGTTGTTGGTCCTCATATTCACGAGGTCGCTGAGAGCACGGTGGGCTAATG
TTGCCATGGGTAGCATATACTACCCAAATATCTGGATAGCATATGCTATCCTAATCTATATCTGGGTAGC
ATAGGCTATCCTAATCTATATCTGGGTAGCATATGCTATCCTAATCTATATCTGGGTAGTATATGCTATC
CTAATTTATATCTGGGTAGCATAGGCTATCCTAATCTATATCTGGGTAGCATATGCTATCCTAATCTATA
TCTGGGTAGTATATGCTATCCTAATCTGTATCCGGGTAGCATATGCTATCCTAATAGAGATTAGGGTAGT
ATATGCTATCCTAATTTATATCTGGGTAGCATATACTACCCAAATATCTGGATAGCATATGCTATCCTAA
TCTATATCTGGGTAGCATATGCTATCCTAATCTATATCTGGGTAGCATAGGCTATCCTAATCTATATCTG
GGTAGCATATGCTATCCTAATCTATATCTGGGTAGTATATGCTATCCTAATTTATATCTGGGTAGCATAG
GCTATCCTAATCTATATCTGGGTAGCATATGCTATCCTAATCTATATCTGGGTAGTATATGCTATCCTAA
TCTGTATCCGGGTAGCATATGCTATCCTCATGCATATACAGTCAGCATATGATACCCAGTAGTAGAGTGG
GAGTGCTATCCTTTGCATATGCCGCCACCTCCCAAGGGGGCGTGAATTTTCGCTGCTTGTCCTTTTCCTG
CTGGTTGCTCCCATTCTTAGGTGAATTTAAGGAGGCCAGGCTAAAGCCGTCGCATGTCTGATTGCTCACC
AGGTAAATGTCGCTAATGTTTTCCAACGCGAGAAGGTGTTGAGCGCGGAGCTGAGTGACGTGACAACATG
GGTATGCCCAATTGCCCCATGTTGGGAGGACGAAAATGGTGACAAGACAGATGGCCAGAAATACACCAAC
AGCACGCATGATGTCTACTGGGGATTTATTCTTTAGTGCGGGGGAATACACGGCTTTTAATACGATTGAG
GGCGTCTCCTAACAAGTTACATCACTCCTGCCCTTCCTCACCCTCATCTCCATCACCTCCTTCATCTCCG
TCATCTCCGTCATCACCCTCCGCGGCAGCCCCTTCCACCATAGGTGGAAACCAGGGAGGCAAATCTACTC
CATCGTCAAAGCTGCACACAGTCACCCTGATATTGCAGGTAGGAGCGGGCTTTGTCATAACAAGGTCCTT
AATCGCATCCTTCAAAACCTCAGCAAATATATGAGTTTGTAAAAAGACCATGAAATAACAGACAATGGAC
TCCCTTAGCGGGCCAGGTTGTGGGCCGGGTCCAGGGGCCATTCCAAAGGGGAGACGACTCAATGGTGTAA
GACGACATTGTGGAATAGCAAGGGCAGTTCCTCGCCTTAGGTTGTAAAGGGAGGTCTTACTACCTCCATA
TACGAACACACCGGCGACCCAAGTTCCTTCGTCGGTAGTCCTTTCTACGTGACTCCTAGCCAGGAGAGCT
CTTAAACCTTCTGCAA
